>Addgene plasmid #144278 | TFORF1213 | addgene full sequence | sequence record 404145 | Addgene NGS Result
TTAATGTAGTCTTATGCAATACTCTTGTAGTCTTGCAACATGGTAACGATGAGTTAGCAACATGCCTTAC
AAGGAGAGAAAAAGCACCGTGCATGCCGATTGGTGGAAGTAAGGTGGTACGATCGTGCCTTATTAGGAAG
GCAACAGACGGGTCTGACATGGATTGGACGAACCACTGAATTGCCGCATTGCAGAGATATTGTATTTAAG
TGCCTAGCTCGATACATAAACGGGTCTCTCTGGTTAGACCAGATCTGAGCCTGGGAGCTCTCTGGCTAAC
TAGGGAACCCACTGCTTAAGCCTCAATAAAGCTTGCCTTGAGTGCTTCAAGTAGTGTGTGCCCGTCTGTT
GTGTGACTCTGGTAACTAGAGATCCCTCAGACCCTTTTAGTCAGTGTGGAAAATCTCTAGCAGTGGCGCC
CGAACAGGGACTTGAAAGCGAAAGGGAAACCAGAGGAGCTCTCTCGACGCAGGACTCGGCTTGCTGAAGC
GCGCACGGCAAGAGGCGAGGGGCGGCGACTGGTGAGTACGCCAAAAATTTTGACTAGCGGAGGCTAGAAG
GAGAGAGATGGGTGCGAGAGCGTCAGTATTAAGCGGGGGAGAATTAGATCGCGATGGGAAAAAATTCGGT
TAAGGCCAGGGGGAAAGAAAAAATATAAATTAAAACATATAGTATGGGCAAGCAGGGAGCTAGAACGATT
CGCAGTTAATCCTGGCCTGTTAGAAACATCAGAAGGCTGTAGACAAATACTGGGACAGCTACAACCATCC
CTTCAGACAGGATCAGAAGAACTTAGATCATTATATAATACAGTAGCAACCCTCTATTGTGTGCATCAAA
GGATAGAGATAAAAGACACCAAGGAAGCTTTAGACAAGATAGAGGAAGAGCAAAACAAAAGTAAGACCAC
CGCACAGCAAGCGGCCGCTGATCTTCAGACCTGGAGGAGGAGATATGAGGGACAATTGGAGAAGTGAATT
ATATAAATATAAAGTAGTAAAAATTGAACCATTAGGAGTAGCACCCACCAAGGCAAAGAGAAGAGTGGTG
CAGAGAGAAAAAAGAGCAGTGGGAATAGGAGCTTTGTTCCTTGGGTTCTTGGGAGCAGCAGGAAGCACTA
TGGGCGCAGCGTCAATGACGCTGACGGTACAGGCCAGACAATTATTGTCTGGTATAGTGCAGCAGCAGAA
CAATTTGCTGAGGGCTATTGAGGCGCAACAGCATCTGTTGCAACTCACAGTCTGGGGCATCAAGCAGCTC
CAGGCAAGAATCCTGGCTGTGGAAAGATACCTAAAGGATCAACAGCTCCTGGGGATTTGGGGTTGCTCTG
GAAAACTCATTTGCACCACTGCTGTGCCTTGGAATGCTAGTTGGAGTAATAAATCTCTGGAACAGATTTG
GAATCACACGACCTGGATGGAGTGGGACAGAGAAATTAACAATTACACAAGCTTAATACACTCCTTAATT
GAAGAATCGCAAAACCAGCAAGAAAAGAATGAACAAGAATTATTGGAATTAGATAAATGGGCAAGTTTGT
GGAATTGGTTTAACATAACAAATTGGCTGTGGTATATAAAATTATTCATAATGATAGTAGGAGGCTTGGT
AGGTTTAAGAATAGTTTTTGCTGTACTTTCTATAGTGAATAGAGTTAGGCAGGGATATTCACCATTATCG
TTTCAGACCCACCTCCCAACCCCGAGGGGACCCATGCATTGCATCTCAATTAGTCAGCAACCAGGTGTGG
AAAGTCCCCAGGCTCCCCAGCAGGCAGAAGTATGCAAAGCATGCGTCTCAATTAGTCAGCAACCATAGTC
CCGCCCCTAACTCCGCCCATCCCGCCCCTAACTCCGCCCAGTTCCGCCCATTCTCCGCCCCATGGCTGAC
TAATTTTTTTTATTTATGCAGAGGCCGAGGCCGCCTCGGCCTCTGAGCTATTCCAGAAGTAGTGAGGAGG
CTTTTTTGGAGGCCTAGGCTTTTGCAAAAAGCTTTCTAGAGGTACCACCGGAGCTTACCATGACCGAGTA
CAAGCCCACGGTGCGCCTCGCCACCCGCGACGACGTCCCCAGGGCCGTACGCACCCTCGCCGCCGCGTTC
GCCGACTACCCCGCCACGCGCCACACCGTCGATCCGGACCGCCACATCGAGCGGGTCACCGAGCTGCAAG
AACTCTTCCTCACGCGCGTCGGGCTCGACATCGGCAAGGTGTGGGTCGCGGACGACGGCGCCGCCGTGGC
GGTCTGGACCACGCCGGAGAGCGTCGAAGCGGGGGCGGTGTTCGCCGAGATCGGCCCGCGCATGGCCGAG
TTGAGCGGTTCCCGGCTGGCCGCGCAGCAACAGATGGAAGGCCTCCTGGCGCCGCACCGGCCCAAGGAGC
CCGCGTGGTTCCTGGCCACCGTCGGCGTCTCGCCCGACCACCAGGGCAAGGGTCTGGGCAGCGCCGTCGT
GCTCCCCGGAGTGGAGGCGGCCGAGCGCGCCGGGGTGCCCGCCTTCCTGGAGACCTCCGCGCCCCGCAAC
CTCCCCTTCTACGAGCGGCTCGGCTTCACCGTCACCGCCGACGTCGAGGTGCCCGAAGGACCGCGCACCT
GGTGCATGACCCGCAAGCCCGGTGCCAGTTAACGAATTCTAGATCTTGAGACAAATGGCAGTATTCATCC
ACAATTTTAAAAGAAAAGGGGGGATTGGGGGGTACAGTGCAGGGGAAAGAATAGTAGACATAATAGCAAC
AGACATACAAACTAAAGAATTACAAAAACAAATTACAAAAATTCAAAATTTTCGGGTTTATTACAGGGAC
AGCAGAGATCCACTTTGGCGCCGGCTCGAGGCCTGCAGGTGCAAAGATGGATAAAGTTTTAAACAGAGAG
GAATCTTTGCAGCTAATGGACCTTCTAGGTCTTGAAAGGAGTGGGAATTGGCTCCGGTGCCCGTCAGTGG
GCAGAGCGCACATCGCCCACAGTCCCCGAGAAGTTGGGGGGAGGGGTCGGCAATTGAACCGGTGCCTAGA
GAAGGTGGCGCGGGGTAAACTGGGAAAGTGATGTCGTGTACTGGCTCCGCCTTTTTCCCGAGGGTGGGGG
AGAACCGTATATAAGTGCAGTAGTCGCCGTGAACGTTCTTTTTCGCAACGGGTTTGCCGCCAGAACACAG
GTAAGTGCCGTGTGTGGTTCCCGCGGGCCTGGCCTCTTTACGGGTTATGGCCCTTGCGTGCCTTGAATTA
CTTCCACCTGGCTGCAGTACGTGATTCTTGATCCCGAGCTTCGGGTTGGAAGTGGGTGGGAGAGTTCGAG
GCCTTGCGCTTAAGGAGCCCCTTCGCCTCGTGCTTGAGTTGAGGCCTGGCCTGGGCGCTGGGGCCGCCGC
GTGCGAATCTGGTGGCACCTTCGCGCCTGTCTCGCTGCTTTCGATAAGTCTCTAGCCATTTAAAATTTTT
GATGACCTGCTGCGACGCTTTTTTTCTGGCAAGATAGTCTTGTAAATGCGGGCCAAGATCTGCACACTGG
TATTTCGGTTTTTGGGGCCGCGGGCGGCGACGGGGCCCGTGCGTCCCAGCGCACATGTTCGGCGAGGCGG
GGCCTGCGAGCGCGGCCACCGAGAATCGGACGGGGGTAGTCTCAAGCTGGCCGGCCTGCTCTGGTGCCTG
GCCTCGCGCCGCCGTGTATCGCCCCGCCCTGGGCGGCAAGGCTGGCCCGGTCGGCACCAGTTGCGTGAGC
GGAAAGATGGCCGCTTCCCGGCCCTGCTGCAGGGAGCTCAAAATGGAGGACGCGGCGCTCGGGAGAGCGG
GCGGGTGAGTCACCCACACAAAGGAAAAGGGCCTTTCCGTCCTCAGCCGTCGCTTCATGTGACTCCACGG
AGTACCGGGCGCCGTCCAGGCACCTCGATTAGTTCTCGAGCTTTTGGAGTACGTCGTCTTTAGGTTGGGG
GGAGGGGTTTTATGCGATGGAGTTTCCCCACACTGAGTGGGTGGAGACTGAAGTTAGGCCAGCTTGGCAC
TTGATGTAATTCTCCTTGGAATTTGCCCTTTTTGAGTTTGGATCTTGGTTCATTCTCAAGCCTCAGACAG
TGGTTCAAAGTTTTTTTCTTCCATTTCAGGTGTCGTGAGGCTAGCACCGCCACCATGATGGAAAGAATAA
GAAAAGAGATGATTCTGATGGAGAGAGGGCTGCACAGCCCTACGGCGGGCAAGAGATTCTCCAATTTGTC
CAACTCGGCTGGCAATGCTGTGCTCGAGGCCCTGGAAAATTCGCAGCACCCGGCTCGCCTAAGCCCGCGC
CTGCCGTCTGCCCCCCTGCACAGCGCTCTGGGAGAACTCCCCGCCAAGGGCAAATTCGAAATAGACACTT
TGTTCAACCTGCAGCACACGGGCAGCGAAAGCACCGTCTCCTCCGAAATCTCCTCCGCCGCCGAGAGCCG
CAAGAAGCCGGGCCATTATTCAGAGGCGGCCGCTGAGGCCGACATGAGCAGCGACGTGGAGGTGGGCTGC
TCCGCGCTTCGCTCCCCCGGGGGCCTCGGCGCCGCTCAGCTTAAGGAAAACAATGGCAAAGGGTACGCAG
AGAGCGGCTCGGCTGCCGGCACCACGACGTCGGCGTCGGGCTCAGGCCTCGGAAGCCTGCATGGAGGCAG
CGGAGGCAGCGGCGGGAGCGCGGCGCTGGGTGGCTCCGGCTCTGGCGCGGATCAAGTGCGGCGCTACCGT
ACGGCGTTCACCCGCGAGCAGATCGCGCGCCTGGAGAAGGAGTTCTACCGGGAGAACTATGTGTCGCGGC
CCCGCCGGTGCGAGCTGGCCGCGGCACTCAACCTGCCCGAAACCACCATCAAGGTGTGGTTCCAGAACCG
GCGCATGAAGGACAAGCGGCAGCGCCTGGCCATGTCCTGGCCGCACCCAGCCGACCCCAGCTTCTACACC
TACATGATGACGCACGCGGCCGCCACCGGAAGCCTGCCCTACCCCTTCCACTCGCACGTGCCGCTGCACT
ACTACCCGCACGTGGGCGTCACGGCGGCGGCGGCCGCGGCTGCAGCCTCAGGCGCGGCGGCCGCGGCTTC
GTCGCCCTTCGCTACTTCCATCCGGCCACTGGACACCTTCCGCGCCCTCTCGCACCCCTACTCTCGGCCG
GAGCTGCTGTGTAGCTTCCGCCACCCTGGTCTCTACCAGGCTCCCGCGGCCGCCGCGGGGCTCAACAGCG
CGGCCTCTGCCGCGGCAGCCGCGGCAGCCGCAGCGGCTGCGGCCTCCTCGGCGGCGGCGGCCGGCGCGCC
CCCCAGCGGCGGCTCTGCACCCTGCTCGTGCCTCAGTTGCCACAGCAGTCAGTCGGCGGCGGCAGCCGCG
GCAGCAGCTGCCGCAGCCCTGGGTTCCCGGGGTGGCGGTGGCGGCGGCGGTGGTGGTGGTGGCGGCGGCG
GCGGGGGCGCCGGGGCCGGGGGAGGCTCGGACTTCGGCTGCAGCGCGGCGGCGCCGCGTTCCGAGAGCGG
CTTCCTGCCCTACTCGGCCGCGGTGCTTAGTAAGACGGCCGTGAGCCCGCCGGACCAGAGGGACGAGGCT
CCGCTCACCAGATAGTAATGAACTAGTCCGTAACTTGAAAGTATTTCGATTTCTTGGCTTTATATATCTT
GTGGAAAGGACGAGAAGTGAACGAAGTGATCACGTCAACGCGTTAAGTCGACAATCAACCTCTGGATTAC
AAAATTTGTGAAAGATTGACTGGTATTCTTAACTATGTTGCTCCTTTTACGCTATGTGGATACGCTGCTT
TAATGCCTTTGTATCATGCTATTGCTTCCCGTATGGCTTTCATTTTCTCCTCCTTGTATAAATCCTGGTT
GCTGTCTCTTTATGAGGAGTTGTGGCCCGTTGTCAGGCAACGTGGCGTGGTGTGCACTGTGTTTGCTGAC
GCAACCCCCACTGGTTGGGGCATTGCCACCACCTGTCAGCTCCTTTCCGGGACTTTCGCTTTCCCCCTCC
CTATTGCCACGGCGGAACTCATCGCCGCCTGCCTTGCCCGCTGCTGGACAGGGGCTCGGCTGTTGGGCAC
TGACAATTCCGTGGTGTTGTCGGGGAAATCATCGTCCTTTCCTTGGCTGCTCGCCTGTGTTGCCACCTGG
ATTCTGCGCGGGACGTCCTTCTGCTACGTCCCTTCGGCCCTCAATCCAGCGGACCTTCCTTCCCGCGGCC
TGCTGCCGGCTCTGCGGCCTCTTCCGCGTCTTCGCCTTCGCCCTCAGACGAGTCGGATCTCCCTTTGGGC
CGCCTCCCCGCGTCGACTTTAAGACCAATGACTTACAAGGCAGCTGTAGATCTTAGCCACTTTTTAAAAG
AAAAGGGGGGACTGGAAGGGCTAATTCACTCCCAACGAAGACAAGATCTGCTTTTTGCTTGTACTGGGTC
TCTCTGGTTAGACCAGATCTGAGCCTGGGAGCTCTCTGGCTAACTAGGGAACCCACTGCTTAAGCCTCAA
TAAAGCTTGCCTTGAGTGCTTCAAGTAGTGTGTGCCCGTCTGTTGTGTGACTCTGGTAACTAGAGATCCC
TCAGACCCTTTTAGTCAGTGTGGAAAATCTCTAGCAGTACGTATAGTAGTTCATGTCATCTTATTATTCA
GTATTTATAACTTGCAAAGAAATGAATATCAGAGAGTGAGAGGAACTTGTTTATTGCAGCTTATAATGGT
TACAAATAAAGCAATAGCATCACAAATTTCACAAATAAAGCATTTTTTTCACTGCATTCTAGTTGTGGTT
TGTCCAAACTCATCAATGTATCTTATCATGTCTGGCTCTAGCTATCCCGCCCCTAACTCCGCCCATCCCG
CCCCTAACTCCGCCCAGTTCCGCCCATTCTCCGCCCCATGGCTGACTAATTTTTTTTATTTATGCAGAGG
CCGAGGCCGCCTCGGCCTCTGAGCTATTCCAGAAGTAGTGAGGAGGCTTTTTTGGAGGCCTAGGGACGTA
CCCAATTCGCCCTATAGTGAGTCGTATTACGCGCGCTCACTGGCCGTCGTTTTACAACGTCGTGACTGGG
AAAACCCTGGCGTTACCCAACTTAATCGCCTTGCAGCACATCCCCCTTTCGCCAGCTGGCGTAATAGCGA
AGAGGCCCGCACCGATCGCCCTTCCCAACAGTTGCGCAGCCTGAATGGCGAATGGG
[124 nt withheld, positions 7127-7250]
C
[91 nt withheld, positions 7252-7342]
A
[49 nt withheld, positions 7344-7392]
CCTTTGACGTTGGAGTCCACGTTCTTT
[37 nt withheld, positions 7420-7456]
ACCCTATCTCGGTCTATTCTTTTGATTTATAAGGGATTTTGCCGATTTCGGCCTATTGGTTAAAAAATGA
GCTGATTTAACAAAAATTTAACGCGAATTTTAACAAAATATTAACGCTTACAATTTAGGTGGCACTTTTC
GGGGAAATGTGCGCGGAACCCCTATTTGTTTATTTTTCTAAATACATTCAAATATGTATCCGCTCATGAG
ACAATAACCCTGATAAATGCTTCAATAATATTGAAAAAGGAAGAGTATGAGTATTCAACATTTCCGTGTC
GCCCTTATTCCCTTTTTTGCGGCATTTTGCCTTCCTGTTTTTGCTCACCCAGAAACGCTGGTGAAAGTAA
AAGATGCTGAAGATCAGTTGGGTGCACGAGTGGGTTACATCGAACTGGATCTCAACAGCGGTAAGATCCT
TGAGAGTTTTCGCCCCGAAGAACGTTTTCCAATGATGAGCACTTTTAAAGTTCTGCTATGTGGCGCGGTA
TTATCCCGTATTGACGCCGGGCAAGAGCAACTCGGTCGCCGCATACACTATTCTCAGAATGACTTGGTTG
AGTACTCACCAGTCACAGAAAAGCATCTTACGGATGGCATGACAGTAAGAGAATTATGCAGTGCTGCCAT
AACCATGAGTGATAACACTGCGGCCAACTTACTTCTGACAACGATCGGAGGACCGAAGGAGCTAACCGCT
TTTTTGCACAACATGGGGGATCATGTAACTCGCCTTGATCGTTGGGAACCGGAGCTGAATGAAGCCATAC
CAAACGACGAGCGTGACACCACGATGCCTGTAGCAATGGCAACAACGTTGCGCAAACTATTAACTGGCGA
ACTACTTACTCTAGCTTCCCGGCAACAATTAATAGACTGGATGGAGGCGGATAAAGTTGCAGGACCACTT
CTGCGCTCGGCCCTTCCGGCTGGCTGGTTTATTGCTGATAAATCTGGAGCCGGTGAGCGTGGGTCTCGCG
GTATCATTGCAGCACTGGGGCCAGATGGTAAGCCCTCCCGTATCGTAGTTATCTACACGACGGGGAGTCA
GGCAACTATGGATGAACGAAATAGACAGATCGCTGAGATAGGTGCCTCACTGATTAAGCATTGGTAACTG
TCAGACCAAGTTTACTCATATATACTTTAGATTGATTTAAAACTTCATTTTTAATTTAAAAGGATCTAGG
TGAAGATCCTTTTTGATAATCTCATGACCAAAATCCCTTAACGTGAGTTTTCGTTCCACTGAGCGTCAGA
CCCCGTAGAAAAGATCAAAGGATCTTCTTGAGATCCTTTTTTTCTGCGCGTAATCTGCTGCTTGCAAACA
AAAAAACCACCGCTACCAGCGGTGGTTTGTTTGCCGGATCAAGAGCTACCAACTCTTTTTCCGAAGGTAA
CTGGCTTCAGCAGAGCGCAGATACCAAATACTGTTCTTCTAGTGTAGCCGTAGTTAGGCCACCACTTCAA
GAACTCTGTAGCACCGCCTACATACCTCGCTCTGCTAATCCTGTTACCAGTGGCTGCTGCCAGTGGCGAT
AAGTCGTGTCTTACCGGGTTGGACTCAAGACGATAGTTACCGGATAAGGCGCAGCGGTCGGGCTGAACGG
GGGGTTCGTGCACACAGCCCAGCTTGGAGCGAACGACCTACACCGAACTGAGATACCTACAGCGTGAGCT
ATGAGAAAGCGCCACGCTTCCCGAAGGGAGAAAGGCGGACAGGTATCCGGTAAGCGGCAGGGTCGGAACA
GGAGAGCGCACGAGGGAGCTTCCAGGGGGAAACGCCTGGTATCTTTATAGTCCTGTCGGGTTTCGCCACC
TCTGACTTGAGCGTCGATTTTTGTGATGCTCGTCAGGGGGGCGGAGCCTATGGAAAAACGCCAGCAACGC
GGCCTTTTTACGGTTCCTGGCCTTTTGCTGGCCTTTTGCTCACATGTTCTTTCCTGCGTTATCCCCTGAT
TCTGTGGATAACCGTATTACCGCCTTTGAGTGAGCTGATACCGCTCGCCGCAGCCGAACGACCGAGCGCA
GCGAGTCAGTGAGCGAGGAAGCGGAAGAGCGCCCAATACGCAAACCGCCTCTCCCCGCGCGTTGGCCGAT
TCATTAATGCAGCTGGCACGACAGGTTTCCCGACTGGAAAGCGGGCAGTGAGCGCAACGCAATTAATGTG
AGTTAGCTCACTCATTAGGCACCCCAGGCTTTACACTTTATGCTTCCGGCTCGTATGTTGTGTGGAATTG
TGAGCGGATAACAATTTCACACAGGAAACAGCTATGACCATGATTACGCCAAGCGCGCAATTAACCCTCA
CTAAAGGGAACAAAAGCTGGAGCTGCAAGC
Features (pLannotate 1.2.2; 31 found; start..end, strand, type, name):
      5..231     +  promoter       RSV promoter: Rous sarcoma virus enhancer/promoter
    232..412     +  LTR            5' LTR (truncated): truncated 5' long terminal repeat (LTR) from HIV-1
    459..584     +  misc_feature   HIV-1 Ψ: packaging signal of human immunodeficiency virus type 1
    568..931     +  CDS            HIV-1 gag (fragment): gag protein from human immunodeficiency virus 1; gag
   1077..1310    +  misc_feature   RRE: The Rev response element (RRE) of HIV-1 allows for Rev-dependent mRNA export from the nucleus to the cytoplasm.
   1687..1713    +  CDS            Rev (fragment): human immunodeficiency virus 1 (HIV-1) Rev protein; rev; enhances nuclear export of unspliced and incompletely spliced viral mRNAs
   1720..1743    +  promoter       SV40 promoter (fragment): SV40 early promoter
   1744..1815    +  promoter       SV40 promoter (fragment): SV40 enhancer and early promoter
   1839..1974    +  rep_origin     SV40 ori: SV40 origin of replication
   2020..2616    +  CDS            PuroR (fragment): puromycin N-acetyltransferase; pac from Streptomyces; confers resistance to puromycin
   2665..2782    +  misc_feature   cPPT/CTS: central polypurine tract and central termination sequence of HIV-1
   2847..2913    +  CDS            small t antigen (fragment): SV40 (simian virus 40) small t antigen
   2920..4098    +  promoter       EF-1α promoter: strong constitutive promoter for human elongation factor EF-1α
   4115..5542    +  CDS            EVX2: EVX2_HUMAN - Experimental evidence at protein level: Swiss-Prot protein existence level 1. From Homo sapiens (Human).
   5558..5611    +  promoter       U6 promoter (fragment): RNA polymerase III promoter for human U6 snRNA
   5653..6241    +  misc_feature   WPRE: woodchuck hepatitis virus posttranscriptional regulatory element
   6292..6311    +  misc_feature   cPPT/CTS (fragment): central polypurine tract and central termination sequence of HIV-1
   6313..6546    +  LTR            3' LTR (ΔU3): self-inactivating 3' long terminal repeat (LTR) from HIV-1
   6624..6745    +  polyA_signal   SV40 poly(A) signal: SV40 polyadenylation signal
   6785..6920    +  rep_origin     SV40 ori: SV40 origin of replication
   6941..6959    -  promoter       T7 promoter: promoter for bacteriophage T7 RNA polymerase
   6967..7122    +  CDS            lacZα (fragment): LacZα fragment of β-galactosidase; lacZ fragment
   7127..7555    +  rep_origin     f1 ori (sequence partly withheld): f1 bacteriophage origin of replication; arrow indicates direction of (+) strand synthesis
   7608..7712    +  promoter       AmpR promoter: bla
   7713..8573    +  CDS            AmpR: β-lactamase; bla; confers resistance to ampicillin, carbenicillin, and related antibiotics
   8744..9332    +  rep_origin     ori: high-copy-number ColE1/pMB1/pBR322/pUC origin of replication
   9515..9607    +  CDS            lacI (fragment): lac repressor; lacI; The lac repressor binds to the lac operator to inhibit transcription in E. coli. This inhibition can be relieved by adding lactose or isopropyl-β-D-thiogalactopyranoside (IPTG).
   9620..9641    +  protein_bind   CAP binding site: CAP binding activates transcription in the presence of cAMP. E. coli catabolite activator protein
   9656..9686    +  promoter       lac promoter: promoter for the E. coli lac operon
   9694..9710    +  protein_bind   lac operator: The lac repressor binds to the lac operator to inhibit transcription in E. coli. This inhibition can be relieved by adding lactose or isopropyl-β-D-thiogalactopyranoside (IPTG). lac repressor encoded by lacI
   9755..9773    +  promoter       T3 promoter: promoter for bacteriophage T3 RNA polymerase
