[The description below was written by a language model from this plasmid's Addgene catalogue record and pLannotate feature annotations shown in this document.]
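Description:
TFORF1213 is a third-generation-style, self-inactivating lentiviral expression plasmid built on the pLX_TRC317 backbone, carrying the human homeobox transcription factor EVX2 as its open reading frame. It is one member of a large barcoded transcription factor ORF collection. Each clone pairs a synthesized ORF with a unique 24-bp barcode so that the transcription factor delivered to a given cell can be identified by sequencing in pooled overexpression screens, such as screens for factors that direct cell differentiation. The feature table does not annotate the barcode itself. It most likely lies in the short stretch between the end of the EVX2 coding sequence and the WPRE, where only a small U6-like fragment was detected.

The viral genome is transcribed from an RSV promoter fused to a truncated HIV-1 5' LTR. It contains the Ψ packaging signal with a gag fragment, the RRE for Rev-dependent nuclear export, a cPPT/CTS element and a ΔU3 3' LTR that inactivates LTR-driven transcription after integration. Two cassettes sit within this unit. In the first, an SV40 early promoter drives puromycin N-acetyltransferase for selection of transduced mammalian cells. In the second, the strong constitutive EF-1α promoter drives EVX2, followed by a WPRE to enhance transcript stability and expression. An SV40 poly(A) signal lies downstream of the 3' LTR. No epitope tag or fluorescent reporter is annotated.

In bacteria the plasmid is maintained through a high-copy ColE1/pUC origin and ampicillin resistance. An f1 origin and residual lac, T7 and T3 elements remain from the cloning backbone. The depositor notes that the plasmid can recombine during propagation, which fits its repeated LTR sequences.
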