Addgene plasmid #144278: TFORF1213
Purpose: Lentiviral vector for overexpressing transcription factor ORFs with unique 24-bp barcodes. Barcodes facilitate identification of transcription factors in pooled screens.
Depositing lab: Feng Zhang. Depositing organization: Broad Institute. Publication: A transcription factor atlas of directed differentiation. Joung J, Ma S, Tay T, Geiger-Schuller KR, Kirchgatterer PC, Verdine VK, Guo B, Arias-Garcia MA, Allen WE, Singh A, Kuksenko O, Abudayyeh OO, Gootenberg JS, Fu Z, Macrae RK, Buenrostro JD, Regev A, Zhang F. Cell. 2023 Jan 5;186(1):209-229.e26. doi: 10.1016/j.cell.2022.11.026. PubMed 36608654.
Backbone
  Vector backbone: pLX_TRC317
  Backbone manufacturer: Broad Institute Genetic Perturbation Platform
  Backbone size w/o insert (bp): 8264
  Vector type: Mammalian Expression, Lentiviral
  Selectable markers: Puromycin
Growth in bacteria
  Bacterial resistance: Ampicillin, 100 μg/mL
  Growth temperature: 37°C
  Growth strain: NEB Stable
  Copy number: High Copy
Gene/Insert
  Gene/Insert name: EVX2
  Species: H. sapiens (human)
  Insert size (bp): 1532
  Entrez Gene: EVX2 (a.k.a. EVX-2)
  Promoter: EF1a
  Cloning method: Unknown
  Sequencing primers: 5′ GGGTGGAGACTGAAGTTAGGCCAG; 3′ CACATAGCGTAAAAGGAGCAACATAG
Terms and licenses: Academic/Nonprofit Terms; Industry Terms: Not Available to Industry
Depositor comments: NM_001080458,ENST00000308618 . The transcription factor ORF portion of this plasmid was synthesized by Genewiz. Please test multiple small colonies in case of plasmid recombination. To make this collection available in a timely manner, a portion of this collection was not fully sequenced by Addgene. If an Addgene verified full plasmid sequence is not available, please contact us prior to placing an order to request the full sequence.
How to cite: TFORF1213 was a gift from Feng Zhang (Addgene plasmid # 144278 ; http://n2t.net/addgene:144278 ; RRID:Addgene_144278)
