>Addgene plasmid #144278 | TFORF1213 | depositor partial sequence | sequence record 284949 | Insert
ACCGCCACCATGATGGAAAGAATAAGAAAAGAGATGATTCTGATGGAGAGAGGGCTGCACAGCCCTACGG
CGGGCAAGAGATTCTCCAATTTGTCCAACTCGGCTGGCAATGCTGTGCTCGAGGCCCTGGAAAATTCGCA
GCACCCGGCTCGCCTAAGCCCGCGCCTGCCGTCTGCCCCCCTGCACAGCGCTCTGGGAGAACTCCCCGCC
AAGGGCAAATTCGAAATAGACACTTTGTTCAACCTGCAGCACACGGGCAGCGAAAGCACCGTCTCCTCCG
AAATCTCCTCCGCCGCCGAGAGCCGCAAGAAGCCGGGCCATTATTCAGAGGCGGCCGCTGAGGCCGACAT
GAGCAGCGACGTGGAGGTGGGCTGCTCCGCGCTTCGCTCCCCCGGGGGCCTCGGCGCCGCTCAGCTTAAG
GAAAACAATGGCAAAGGGTACGCAGAGAGCGGCTCGGCTGCCGGCACCACGACGTCGGCGTCGGGCTCAG
GCCTCGGAAGCCTGCATGGAGGCAGCGGAGGCAGCGGCGGGAGCGCGGCGCTGGGTGGCTCCGGCTCTGG
CGCGGATCAAGTGCGGCGCTACCGTACGGCGTTCACCCGCGAGCAGATCGCGCGCCTGGAGAAGGAGTTC
TACCGGGAGAACTATGTGTCGCGGCCCCGCCGGTGCGAGCTGGCCGCGGCACTCAACCTGCCCGAAACCA
CCATCAAGGTGTGGTTCCAGAACCGGCGCATGAAGGACAAGCGGCAGCGCCTGGCCATGTCCTGGCCGCA
CCCAGCCGACCCCAGCTTCTACACCTACATGATGACGCACGCGGCCGCCACCGGAAGCCTGCCCTACCCC
TTCCACTCGCACGTGCCGCTGCACTACTACCCGCACGTGGGCGTCACGGCGGCGGCGGCCGCGGCTGCAG
CCTCAGGCGCGGCGGCCGCGGCTTCGTCGCCCTTCGCTACTTCCATCCGGCCACTGGACACCTTCCGCGC
CCTCTCGCACCCCTACTCTCGGCCGGAGCTGCTGTGTAGCTTCCGCCACCCTGGTCTCTACCAGGCTCCC
GCGGCCGCCGCGGGGCTCAACAGCGCGGCCTCTGCCGCGGCAGCCGCGGCAGCCGCAGCGGCTGCGGCCT
CCTCGGCGGCGGCGGCCGGCGCGCCCCCCAGCGGCGGCTCTGCACCCTGCTCGTGCCTCAGTTGCCACAG
CAGTCAGTCGGCGGCGGCAGCCGCGGCAGCAGCTGCCGCAGCCCTGGGTTCCCGGGGTGGCGGTGGCGGC
GGCGGTGGTGGTGGTGGCGGCGGCGGCGGGGGCGCCGGGGCCGGGGGAGGCTCGGACTTCGGCTGCAGCG
CGGCGGCGCCGCGTTCCGAGAGCGGCTTCCTGCCCTACTCGGCCGCGGTGCTTAGTAAGACGGCCGTGAG
CCCGCCGGACCAGAGGGACGAGGCTCCGCTCACCAGATAGTAATGAACTAGTCCGTAACTTGAAAGTATT
TCGATTTCTTGGCTTTATATATCTTGTGGAAAGGACGAGAAGTGAACGAAGTGATCACGTCA
