>Addgene plasmid #144278 | TFORF1213 | depositor partial sequence | sequence record 284950 | Barcode
GAAGTGAACGAAGTGATCACGTCA
